>Addgene plasmid #206285 | pDL24_Cas9-His Δcys E1026C | addgene full sequence | sequence record 408071 | Addgene NGS Result
TTGAGATCCTTTTTTTCTGCGCGTAATCTGCTGCTTGCAAACAAAAAAACCACCGCTACCAGCGGTGGTT
TGTTTGCCGGATCAAGAGCTACCAACTCTTTTTCCGAAGGTAACTGGCTTCAGCAGAGCGCAGATACCAA
ATACTGTCCTTCTAGTGTAGCCGTAGTTAGGCCACCACTTCAAGAACTCTGTAGCACCGCCTACATACCT
CGCTCTGCTAATCCTGTTACCAGTGGCTGCTGCCAGTGGCGATAAGTCGTGTCTTACCGGGTTGGACTCA
AGACGATAGTTACCGGATAAGGCGCAGCGGTCGGGCTGAACGGGGGGTTCGTGCACACAGCCCAGCTTGG
AGCGAACGACCTACACCGAACTGAGATACCTACAGCGTGAGCTATGAGAAAGCGCCACGCTTCCCGAAGG
GAGAAAGGCGGACAGGTATCCGGTAAGCGGCAGGGTCGGAACAGGAGAGCGCACGAGGGAGCTTCCAGGG
GGAAACGCCTGGTATCTTTATAGTCCTGTCGGGTTTCGCCACCTCTGACTTGAGCGTCGATTTTTGTGAT
GCTCGTCAGGGGGGCGGAGCCTATGGAAAAACGCCAGCAACGCGGCCTTTTTACGGTTCCTGGCCTTTTG
CTGGCCTTTTGCTCACATGTTCTTTCCTGCGTTATCCCCTGATTCTGTGGATAACCGTATTACCGCCTTT
GAGTGAGCTGATACCGCTCGCCGCAGCCGAACGACCGAGCGCAGCGAGTCAGTGAGCGAGGAAGCGGAAG
AGCGCCTGATGCGGTATTTTCTCCTTACGCATCTGTGCGGTATTTCACACCGCAATGGTGCACTCTCAGT
ACAATCTGCTCTGATGCCGCATAGTTAAGCCAGTATACACTCCGCTATCGCTACGTGACTGGGTCATGGC
TGCGCCCCGACACCCGCCAACACCCGCTGACGCGCCCTGACGGGCTTGTCTGCTCCCGGCATCCGCTTAC
AGACAAGCTGTGACCGTCTCCGGGAGCTGCATGTGTCAGAGGTTTTCACCGTCATCACCGAAACGCGCGA
GGCAGCTGCGGTAAAGCTCATCAGCGTGGTCGTGAAGCGATTCACAGATGTCTGCCTGTTCATCCGCGTC
CAGCTCGTTGAGTTTCTCCAGAAGCGTTAATGTCTGGCTTCTGATAAAGCGGGCCATGTTAAGGGCGGTT
TTTTCCTGTTTGGTCACTGATGCCTCCGTGTAAGGGGGATTTCTGTTCATGGGGGTAATGATACCGATGA
AACGAGAGAGGATGCTCACGATACGGGTTACTGATGATGAACATGCCCGGTTACTGGAACGTTGTGAGGG
TAAACAACTGGCGGTATGGATGCGGCGGGACCAGAGAAAAATCACTCAGGGTCAATGCCAGCGCTTCGTT
AATACAGATGTAGGTGTTCCACAGGGTAGCCAGCAGCATCCTGCGATGCAGATCCGGAACATAATGGTGC
AGGGCGCTGACTTCCGCGTTTCCAGACTTTACGAAACACGGAAACCGAAGACCATTCATGTTGTTGCTCA
GGTCGCAGACGTTTTGCAGCAGCAGTCGCTTCACGTTCGCTCGCGTATCGGTGATTCATTCTGCTAACCA
GTAAGGCAACCCCGCCAGCCTAGCCGGGTCCTCAACGACAGGAGCACGATCATGCGCACCCGTGGGGCCG
CCATGCCGGCGATAATGGCCTGCTTCTCGCCGAAACGTTTGGTGGCGGGACCAGTGACGAAGGCTTGAGC
GAGGGCGTGCAAGATTCCGAATACCGCAAGCGACAGGCCGATCATCGTCGCGCTCCAGCGAAAGCGGTCC
TCGCCGAAAATGACCCAGAGCGCTGCCGGCACCTGTCCTACGAGTTGCATGATAAAGAAGACAGTCATAA
GTGCGGCGACGATAGTCATGCCCCGCGCCCACCGGAAGGAGCTGACTGGGTTGAAGGCTCTCAAGGGCAT
CGGTCGAGATCCCGGTGCCTAATGAGTGAGCTAACTTACATTAATTGCGTTGCGCTCACTGCCCGCTTTC
CAGTCGGGAAACCTGTCGTGCCAGCTGCATTAATGAATCGGCCAACGCGCGGGGAGAGGCGGTTTGCGTA
TTGGGCGCCAGGGTGGTTTTTCTTTTCACCAGTGAGACGGGCAACAGCTGATTGCCCTTCACCGCCTGGC
CCTGAGAGAGTTGCAGCAAGCGGTCCACGCTGGTTTGCCCCAGCAGGCGAAAATCCTGTTTGATGGTGGT
TAACGGCGGGATATAACATGAGCTGTCTTCGGTATCGTCGTATCCCACTACCGAGATATCCGCACCAACG
CGCAGCCCGGACTCGGTAATGGCGCGCATTGCGCCCAGCGCCATCTGATCGTTGGCAACCAGCATCGCAG
TGGGAACGATGCCCTCATTCAGCATTTGCATGGTTTGTTGAAAACCGGACATGGCACTCCAGTCGCCTTC
CCGTTCCGCTATCGGCTGAATTTGATTGCGAGTGAGATATTTATGCCAGCCAGCCAGACGCAGACGCGCC
GAGACAGAACTTAATGGGCCCGCTAACAGCGCGATTTGCTGGTGACCCAATGCGACCAGATGCTCCACGC
CCAGTCGCGTACCGTCTTCATGGGAGAAAATAATACTGTTGATGGGTGTCTGGTCAGAGACATCAAGAAA
TAACGCCGGAACATTAGTGCAGGCAGCTTCCACAGCAATGGCATCCTGGTCATCCAGCGGATAGTTAATG
ATCAGCCCACTGACGCGTTGCGCGAGAAGATTGTGCACCGCCGCTTTACAGGCTTCGACGCCGCTTCGTT
CTACCATCGACACCACCACGCTGGCACCCAGTTGATCGGCGCGAGATTTAATCGCCGCGACAATTTGCGA
CGGCGCGTGCAGGGCCAGACTGGAGGTGGCAACGCCAATCAGCAACGACTGTTTGCCCGCCAGTTGTTGT
GCCACGCGGTTGGGAATGTAATTCAGCTCCGCCATCGCCGCTTCCACTTTTTCCCGCGTTTTCGCAGAAA
CGTGGCTGGCCTGGTTCACCACGCGGGAAACGGTCTGATAAGAGACACCGGCATACTCTGCGACATCGTA
TAACGTTACTGGTTTCACATTCACCACCCTGAATTGACTCTCTTCCGGGCGCTATCATGCCATACCGCGA
AAGGTTTTGCGCCATTCGATGGTGTCCGGGATCTCGACGCTCTCCCTTATGCGACTCCTGCATTAGGAAG
CAGCCCAGTAGTAGGTTGAGGCCGTTGAGCACCGCCGCCGCAAGGAATGGTGCATGCAAGGAGATGGCGC
CCAACAGTCCCCCGGCCACGGGGCCTGCCACCATACCCACGCCGAAACAAGCGCTCATGAGCCCGAAGTG
GCGAGCCCGATCTTCCCCATCGGTGATGTCGGCGATATAGGCGCCAGCAACCGCACCTGTGGCGCCGGTG
ATGCCGGCCACGATGCGTCCGGCGTAGAGGATCGAGATCTCGATCCCGCGAAATTAATACGACTCACTAT
AGGGGAATTGTGAGCGGATAACAATTCCCCTCTAGAAATAATTTTGTTTAACTTTAAGAAGGAGATATAC
CATGGGGTTTATGCCCAAGAAGAAGAGGAAGGTGATGGATAAGAAATACTCAATAGGCTTAGATATCGGC
ACAAATAGCGTCGGATGGGCGGTGATCACTGATGAATATAAGGTTCCGTCTAAAAAGTTCAAGGTTCTGG
GAAATACAGACCGCCACAGTATCAAAAAAAATCTTATAGGGGCTCTTTTATTTGACAGTGGAGAGACAGC
GGAAGCGACTCGTCTCAAACGGACAGCTCGTAGAAGGTATACACGTCGGAAGAATCGTATTAGCTATCTA
CAGGAGATTTTTTCAAATGAGATGGCGAAAGTAGATGATAGTTTCTTTCATCGACTTGAAGAGTCTTTTT
TGGTGGAAGAAGACAAGAAGCATGAACGTCATCCTATTTTTGGAAATATAGTAGATGAAGTTGCTTATCA
TGAGAAATATCCAACTATCTATCATCTGCGAAAAAAATTGGTAGATTCTACTGATAAAGCGGATTTGCGC
TTAATCTATTTGGCCTTAGCGCATATGATTAAGTTTCGTGGTCATTTTTTGATTGAGGGAGATTTAAATC
CTGATAATAGTGATGTGGACAAACTATTTATCCAGTTGGTACAAACCTACAATCAATTATTTGAAGAAAA
CCCTATTAACGCAAGTGGAGTAGATGCTAAAGCGATTCTTTCTGCACGATTGAGTAAATCAAGACGATTA
GAAAATCTCATTGCTCAGCTCCCCGGTGAGAAGAAAAATGGCTTATTTGGGAATCTCATTGCTTTGTCAT
TGGGTTTGACCCCTAATTTTAAATCAAATTTTGATTTGGCAGAAGATGCTAAATTACAGCTTTCAAAAGA
TACTTACGATGATGATTTAGATAATTTATTGGCGCAAATTGGAGATCAATATGCTGATTTGTTTTTGGCA
GCTAAGAATTTATCAGATGCTATTTTACTTTCAGATATCCTAAGAGTAAATACTGAAATAACTAAGGCTC
CCCTATCAGCTTCAATGATTAAACGCTACGATGAACATCATCAAGACTTGACTCTTTTAAAAGCTTTAGT
TCGACAACAACTTCCAGAAAAGTATAAAGAAATCTTTTTTGATCAATCAAAAAACGGATATGCAGGTTAT
ATTGATGGGGGAGCTAGCCAAGAAGAATTTTATAAATTTATCAAACCAATTTTAGAAAAAATGGATGGTA
CTGAGGAATTATTGGTGAAACTAAATCGTGAAGATTTGCTGCGCAAGCAACGGACCTTTGACAACGGCTC
TATTCCCCATCAAATTCACTTGGGTGAGCTGCATGCTATTTTGAGAAGACAAGAAGACTTTTATCCATTT
TTAAAAGACAATCGTGAGAAGATTGAAAAAATCTTGACTTTTCGAATTCCTTATTATGTTGGTCCATTGG
CGCGTGGCAATAGTCGTTTTGCATGGATGACTCGGAAGTCTGAAGAAACAATTACCCCATGGAATTTTGA
AGAAGTTGTCGATAAAGGTGCTTCAGCTCAATCATTTATTGAACGCATGACAAACTTTGATAAAAATCTT
CCAAATGAAAAAGTACTACCAAAACATAGTTTGCTTTATGAGTATTTTACGGTTTATAACGAATTGACAA
AGGTCAAATATGTTACTGAAGGAATGCGAAAACCAGCATTTCTTTCAGGTGAACAGAAGAAAGCCATTGT
TGATTTACTCTTCAAAACAAATCGAAAAGTAACCGTTAAGCAATTAAAAGAAGATTATTTCAAAAAAATA
GAAAGCTTTGATAGTGTTGAAATTTCAGGAGTTGAAGATAGATTTAATGCTTCATTAGGTACCTACCATG
ATTTGCTAAAAATTATTAAAGATAAAGATTTTTTGGATAATGAAGAAAATGAAGATATCTTAGAGGATAT
TGTTTTAACATTGACCTTATTTGAAGATAGGGAGATGATTGAGGAAAGACTTAAAACATATGCTCACCTC
TTTGATGATAAGGTGATGAAACAGCTTAAACGTCGCCGTTATACTGGTTGGGGACGTTTGTCTCGAAAAT
TGATTAATGGTATTAGGGATAAGCAATCTGGCAAAACAATATTAGATTTTTTGAAATCAGATGGTTTTGC
CAATCGCAATTTTATGCAGCTGATCCATGATGATAGTTTGACATTTAAAGAAGACATTCAAAAAGCACAA
GTGTCTGGACAAGGCGATAGTTTACATGAACATATTGCAAATTTAGCTGGTAGCCCTGCTATTAAAAAAG
GTATTTTACAGACTGTAAAAGTTGTTGATGAATTGGTCAAAGTAATGGGGCGGCATAAGCCAGAAAATAT
CGTTATTGAAATGGCACGTGAAAATCAGACAACTCAAAAGGGCCAGAAAAATTCGCGAGAGCGTATGAAA
CGAATCGAAGAAGGTATCAAAGAATTAGGAAGTCAGATTCTTAAAGAGCATCCTGTTGAAAATACTCAAT
TGCAAAATGAAAAGCTCTATCTCTATTATCTCCAAAATGGAAGAGACATGTATGTGGACCAAGAATTAGA
TATTAATCGTTTAAGTGATTATGATGTCGATCACATTGTTCCACAAAGTTTCCTTAAAGACGATTCAATA
GACAATAAGGTCTTAACGCGTTCTGATAAAAATCGTGGTAAATCGGATAACGTTCCAAGTGAAGAAGTAG
TCAAAAAGATGAAAAACTATTGGAGACAACTTCTAAACGCCAAGTTAATCACTCAACGTAAGTTTGATAA
TTTAACGAAAGCTGAACGTGGAGGTTTGAGTGAACTTGATAAAGCTGGTTTTATCAAACGCCAATTGGTT
GAAACTCGCCAAATCACTAAGCATGTGGCACAAATTTTGGATAGTCGCATGAATACTAAATACGATGAAA
ATGATAAACTTATTCGAGAGGTTAAAGTGATTACCTTAAAATCTAAATTAGTTTCTGACTTCCGAAAAGA
TTTCCAATTCTATAAAGTACGTGAGATTAACAATTACCATCATGCCCATGATGCGTATCTAAATGCCGTC
GTTGGAACTGCTTTGATTAAGAAATATCCAAAACTTGAATCGGAGTTTGTCTATGGTGATTATAAAGTTT
ATGATGTTCGTAAAATGATTGCTAAGTCTTGCCAAGAAATAGGCAAAGCAACCGCAAAATATTTCTTTTA
CTCTAATATCATGAACTTCTTCAAAACAGAAATTACACTTGCAAATGGAGAGATTCGCAAACGCCCTCTA
ATCGAAACTAATGGGGAAACTGGAGAAATTGTCTGGGATAAAGGGCGAGATTTTGCCACAGTGCGCAAAG
TATTGTCCATGCCCCAAGTCAATATTGTCAAGAAAACAGAAGTACAGACAGGCGGATTCTCCAAGGAGTC
AATTTTACCAAAAAGAAATTCGGACAAGCTTATTGCTCGTAAAAAAGACTGGGATCCAAAAAAATATGGT
GGTTTTGATAGTCCAACGGTAGCTTATTCAGTCCTAGTGGTTGCTAAGGTGGAAAAAGGGAAATCGAAGA
AGTTAAAATCCGTTAAAGAGTTACTAGGGATCACAATTATGGAAAGAAGTTCCTTTGAAAAAAATCCGAT
TGACTTTTTAGAAGCTAAAGGATATAAGGAAGTTAAAAAAGACTTAATCATTAAACTACCTAAATATAGT
CTTTTTGAGTTAGAAAACGGTCGTAAACGGATGCTGGCTAGTGCCGGAGAATTACAAAAAGGAAATGAGC
TGGCTCTGCCAAGCAAATATGTGAATTTTTTATATTTAGCTAGTCATTATGAAAAGTTGAAGGGTAGTCC
AGAAGATAACGAACAAAAACAATTGTTTGTGGAGCAGCATAAGCATTATTTAGATGAGATTATTGAGCAA
ATCAGTGAATTTTCTAAGCGTGTTATTTTAGCAGATGCCAATTTAGATAAAGTTCTTAGTGCATATAACA
AACATAGAGACAAACCAATACGTGAACAAGCAGAAAATATTATTCATTTATTTACGTTGACGAATCTTGG
AGCTCCCGCTGCTTTTAAATATTTTGATACAACAATTGATCGTAAACGATATACGTCTACAAAAGAAGTT
TTAGATGCCACTCTTATCCATCAATCCATCACTGGTCTTTATGAAACACGCATTGATTTGAGTCAGCTAG
GAGGTGACCCCAAGAAGAAGAGGAAGGTGCTCGAGCACCACCACCACCACCACTGAGATCCGGCTGCTAA
CAAAGCCCGAAAGGAAGCTGAGTTGGCTGCTGCCACCGCTGAGCAATAACTAGCATAACCCCTTGGGGCC
TCTAAACGGGTCTTGAGGGGTTTTTTGCTGAAAGGAGGAACTATATCCGGATTGGCGAATGGG
[124 nt withheld, positions 7904-8027]
C
[91 nt withheld, positions 8029-8119]
A
[49 nt withheld, positions 8121-8169]
CCTTTGACGTTGGAGTCCACGTTCTTT
[37 nt withheld, positions 8197-8233]
ACCCTATCTCGGTCTATTCTTTTGATTTATAAGGGATTTTGCCGATTTCGGCCTATTGGTTAAAAAATGA
GCTGATTTAACAAAAATTTAACGCGAATTTTAACAAAATATTAACGCTTACAATTTAGGTGGCACTTTTC
GGGGAAATGTGCGCGGAACCCCTATTTGTTTATTTTTCTAAATACATTCAAATATGTATCCGCTCATGAA
TTAATTCTTAGAAAAACTCATCGAGCATCAAATGAAACTGCAATTTATTCATATCAGGATTATCAATACC
ATATTTTTGAAAAAGCCGTTTCTGTAATGAAGGAGAAAACTCACCGAGGCAGTTCCATAGGATGGCAAGA
TCCTGGTATCGGTCTGCGATTCCGACTCGTCCAACATCAATACAACCTATTAATTTCCCCTCGTCAAAAA
TAAGGTTATCAAGTGAGAAATCACCATGAGTGACGACTGAATCCGGTGAGAATGGCAAAAGTTTATGCAT
TTCTTTCCAGACTTGTTCAACAGGCCAGCCATTACGCTCGTCATCAAAATCACTCGCATCAACCAAACCG
TTATTCATTCGTGATTGCGCCTGAGCGAGACGAAATACGCGATCGCTGTTAAAAGGACAATTACAAACAG
GAATCGAATGCAACCGGCGCAGGAACACTGCCAGCGCATCAACAATATTTTCACCTGAATCAGGATATTC
TTCTAATACCTGGAATGCTGTTTTCCCGGGGATCGCAGTGGTGAGTAACCATGCATCATCAGGAGTACGG
ATAAAATGCTTGATGGTCGGAAGAGGCATAAATTCCGTCAGCCAGTTTAGTCTGACCATCTCATCTGTAA
CATCATTGGCAACGCTACCTTTGCCATGTTTCAGAAACAACTCTGGCGCATCGGGCTTCCCATACAATCG
ATAGATTGTCGCACCTGATTGCCCGACATTATCGCGAGCCCATTTATACCCATATAAATCAGCATCCATG
TTGGAATTTAATCGCGGCCTAGAGCAAGACGTTTCCCGTTGAATATGGCTCATAACACCCCTTGTATTAC
TGTTTATGTAAGCAGACAGTTTTATTGTTCATGACCAAAATCCCTTAACGTGAGTTTTCGTTCCACTGAG
CGTCAGACCCCGTAGAAAAGATCAAAGGATCTTC
Features (pLannotate 1.2.2; 19 found; start..end, strand, type, name):
      1..589     +  rep_origin     ori: high-copy-number ColE1/pMB1/pBR322/pUC origin of replication
    775..914     -  misc_feature   bom: basis of mobility region from pBR322
   1016..1207    -  CDS            rop: Rop protein, which maintains plasmids at low copy number; rop
   1224..1604    +  CDS            YPB1_ECOLX: Protein predicted: Swiss-Prot protein existence level 4. From Escherichia coli.
   1676..1967    -  CDS            TcR (fragment): tetracycline efflux protein; tet; confers resistance to tetracycline
   1982..2003    -  protein_bind   CAP binding site: CAP binding activates transcription in the presence of cAMP. E. coli catabolite activator protein
   2016..3098    -  CDS            lacI: lac repressor; lacI; The lac repressor binds to the lac operator to inhibit transcription in E. coli. This inhibition can be relieved by adding lactose or isopropyl-β-D-thiogalactopyranoside (IPTG).
   3099..3176    -  promoter       lacI promoter: lacI
   3184..3463    -  CDS            TcR (fragment): tetracycline efflux protein; tet; confers resistance to tetracycline
   3485..3503    +  promoter       T7 promoter: promoter for bacteriophage T7 RNA polymerase
   3504..3528    +  protein_bind   lac operator: The lac repressor binds to the lac operator to inhibit transcription in E. coli. This inhibition can be relieved by adding lactose or isopropyl-β-D-thiogalactopyranoside (IPTG). lac repressor encoded by lacI
   3543..3565    +  RBS            RBS: efficient ribosome binding site from bacteriophage T7 gene 10 (Olins and Rangwala, 1989)
   3605..7708    +  CDS            Cas9: Cas9 (Csn1) endonuclease from the Streptococcus pyogenes Type II CRISPR/Cas system generates RNA-guided double strand breaks in DNA
   7736..7753    +  CDS            9xHis (fragment): 9xHis affinity tag
   7763..7812    +  CDS            SET1 (fragment): solubility-enhancement tag derived from T7 phage gene 10B
   7820..7867    +  terminator     T7 terminator: transcription terminator for bacteriophage T7 RNA polymerase
   7904..8332    +  rep_origin     f1 ori (sequence partly withheld): f1 bacteriophage origin of replication; arrow indicates direction of (+) strand synthesis
   8385..8442    +  promoter       AmpR promoter (fragment): bla
   8451..9266    -  CDS            KanR: aminoglycoside phosphotransferase; aph(3')-Ia; confers resistance to kanamycin in bacteria or G418 (Geneticin®) in eukaryotes
