[The description below was written by a language model from this plasmid's Addgene catalogue record and pLannotate feature annotations shown in this document.]
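Description:
pDL24_Cas9-His Δcys E1026C is a pET28a-based bacterial expression plasmid (about 9.4 kb) for producing a cysteine-engineered Streptococcus pyogenes Cas9 protein in E. coli. It replicates from a ColE1/pMB1-type origin, with the pBR322-derived bom and rop elements also annotated (the catalogue lists it as high copy), and it is selected with kanamycin through an aminoglycoside phosphotransferase gene. An f1 origin is present as well. Short tetracycline-resistance fragments, an AmpR promoter fragment and a "SET1" fragment in the feature table appear to be residual backbone sequence or annotation matches rather than functional parts.

The expression cassette follows the standard pET layout. A T7 promoter with an adjacent lac operator and the T7 gene 10 ribosome binding site drives the roughly 4.1 kb Cas9 open reading frame, followed by a T7 terminator. A plasmid-borne lacI gene keeps expression repressed until induction with IPTG in a host that supplies T7 RNA polymerase. According to the record, Cas9 is flanked by SV40 nuclear localization signals at both termini and carries a C-terminal 6xHis tag for affinity purification. The annotation tool detects the tag as a fragment of a longer His tag and does not call the NLS sequences separately.

The two native cysteines are replaced (C80S, C574S), giving the "Δcys" background, and a single cysteine is introduced at E1026C. This leaves one defined thiol on the protein, a design suited to site-specific chemical conjugation, which matches the associated work on a Cas9 conjugation platform. Part of the plasmid derives from an earlier pET28a-Cas9-His construct.
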