Addgene plasmid #206285: pDL24_Cas9-His Δcys E1026C
Purpose: Bacterial expression of Cas9-His Δcys E1026C variant under T7 promoter
Depositing lab: Amit Choudhary. Depositing organization: Broad Institute. Publication: Engineering designer beta cells with a CRISPR-Cas9 conjugation platform. Lim D, Sreekanth V, Cox KJ, Law BK, Wagner BK, Karp JM, Choudhary A. Nat Commun. 2020 Aug 13;11(1):4043. doi: 10.1038/s41467-020-17725-0. PubMed 32792475.
Backbone
  Vector backbone: pET28a
  Backbone size w/o insert (bp): 5190
  Total vector size (bp): 9387
  Vector type: Bacterial Expression, CRISPR
Growth in bacteria
  Bacterial resistance: Kanamycin, 50 μg/mL
  Growth temperature: 37°C
  Growth strain: NEB Stable
  Copy number: High Copy
Gene/Insert
  Gene/Insert name: SpCas9
  Insert size (bp): 4101
  Mutation: C80S, C574S, E1026C
  Promoter: T7
  Tag / fusion protein: 6x-His (C terminal on insert); SV40 NLS (N terminal on insert); SV40 NLS (C terminal on insert)
  Cloning method: Unknown
  Sequencing primers: 5′ TAATACGACTCACTATAGGG; 3′ GCTAGTTATTGCTCAGCGG
Resource information
  A portion of this plasmid was derived from a plasmid made by: Caixia Gao lab. Addgene # 98158 (pET28a-Cas9-His)
Terms and licenses: Academic/Nonprofit Terms; Industry Terms: Not Available to Industry
How to cite: pDL24_Cas9-His Δcys E1026C was a gift from Amit Choudhary (Addgene plasmid # 206285 ; http://n2t.net/addgene:206285 ; RRID:Addgene_206285)
